>Addgene plasmid #223676 | PB-GFP11x7-HygR | addgene full sequence | sequence record 451473 | Addgene NGS Result
TATAAATCAAAAGAATAGACCGAGATAGGGT
[37 nt withheld, positions 32-68]
AAAGAACGTGGACTCCAACGTCAAAGG
[49 nt withheld, positions 96-144]
T
[91 nt withheld, positions 146-236]
G
[124 nt withheld, positions 238-361]
CCCATTCGCCATTCAGGCTGCGCAACTGTTGGGAAGGGCGATCGGTGCGGGCCTCTTCGCTATTACGCCA
GCTGGCGAAAGGGGGATGTGCTGCAAGGCGATTAAGTTGGGTAACGCCAGGGTTTTCCCAGTCACGACGT
TGTAAAACGACGGCCAGTGAATTGTAATACGACTCACTATAGGGCGAATTGGAGCTCGGTATTCACGACA
GCAGGCTGAATAATAAAAAAATTAGAAACTATTATTTAACCCTAGAAAGATAATCATATTGTGACGTACG
TTAAAGATAATCATGCGTAAAATTGACGCATGTGTTTTATCGGTCTGTATATCGAGGTTTATTTATTAAT
TTGAATAGATATTAAGTTTTATTATATTTACACTTACATACTAATAATAAATTCAACAAACAATTTATTT
ATGTTTATTTATTTATTAAAAAAAAACAAAAACTCAAAATTTCTTCTATAAAGTAACAAAACTTTTAAAC
ATTCTCTCTTTTACAAAAATAAACTTATTTTGTACTTTAAAAACAGTCATGTTGTATTATAAAATAAGTA
ATTAGCTTAACCTATACATAATAGAAACAAATTATACTTATTAGTCAGTCAGAAACAACTTTGGCACATA
TCAATATTATGCTCTCGTTAATTAACTCGAGGGATCCAAGCTTGGGCTGCAGGTCGAGGTCAACTATGTA
TAATAAAGTTGATAACTTCGTATAGCATACATTATACGAAGTTATCCATAGAGCCCACCGCATCCCCAGC
ATGCCTGCTATTGTCTTCCCAATCCTCCCCCTTGCTGTCCTGCCCCACCCCACCCCCCAGAATAGAATGA
CACCTACTCAGACAATGCGATGCAATTTCCTCATTTTATTAGGAAAGGACAGTGGGAGTGGCACCTTCCA
GGGTCAAGGAAGGCACGGGGGAGGGGCAAACAACAGATGGCTGGCAACTAGAAGGCACAGCTACATGAAT
TTCCCGCCGGACCCACCACTCCCGGTGATACCGGCAGCATTGACATATTCGTGCAGGACCATATGGTCCC
GTGAGCTACTGCCGCCGCTGCCGCTACTTCCACCACTGCTACCGCCTGTGATTCCAGCAGCGTTCACGTA
CTCATGGAGTACCATGTGATCCCTGCTACCTCCTGATCCAGAACCAGACCCTCCTGAACCTCCTGACCCA
GTAATGCCAGCTGCGTTTACGTATTCGTGAAGCACCATATGGTCTCGGGACCCGCTTCCTCCTGAACTGC
CGCTACCTGAGCCTCCCGAACCAGTTATACCCGCCGCGTTCACATACTCATGCAGCACCATGTGATCCCG
AGAACTTCCACTACTTCCTCCTCCGCTTGAGCCACTTCCGGATCCGGTTATTCCGGCTGCATTGACATAT
TCATGTAGTACCATATGGTCGCGACTGCTACCTCCAGAGCCGCTCCCGCTGCCAGATCCACCACTGCCAG
TGATGCCTGCGGCGTTAACGTATTCGTGGAGAACCATATGATCTCTCGAACTGCCGCCACCCGAGCCTCC
ACCTGAACTTCCAGAGCCACCTGTAATCCCAGCAGCATTTACATACTCATGAAGGACCATGTGGTCACGC
ATGGTGGCGACCGGTGGATCCCCCAACGAATGGATCTTGGCGCGCGGCACTGGGAGCCGCCGGGCCGAGC
CTGTCAAGCCCCGCAGCAGCAGCGGCGTCAGGACGGACATGGTGGCCCACTTTGTACAAGAAAGCTGGGT
GAATTCTTTGCCAAAATGATGAGACAGCACAATAACCAGCACGTTGCCCAGGAGCTGTAGGAAAAAGAAG
AAGGCATGAACATGGTTAGCAGAGGCTCTAGAGCCGCCGGTCACACGCCAGAAGCCGAACCCCGCCCTGC
CCCGTCCCCCCCGAAGGCAGCCGTCCCCCCGCGGACAGCCCCGAGGCTGGAGAGGGAGAAGGGGACGGCG
GCGCGGCGACGCACGAAGGCCCTCCCCGCCCATTTCCTTCCTGCCGGCGCCGCACCGCTTCGCCCCGCGC
CCGCTAGAGGGGGTGCGGCGGCGCCTCCCAGATTTCGGCTCCGCACAGATTTGGGACAAAGGAAGTCCCT
GCGCCCTCTCGCACGATTACCATAAAAGGCAATGGCTGCGGCTCGCCGCGCCTCGACAGCCGCCGGCGCT
CCGGGGGCCGCCGCGCCCCTCCCCCGAGCCCTCCCCGGCCCGAGGCGGCCCCGCCCCGCCCGGCACCCCC
ACCTGCCGCCACCCCCCGCCCGGCACGGCGAGCCCCGCGCCACGCCCCGTACGGAGCCCCGCACCCGAAG
CCGGGCCGTGCTCAGCAACTCGGGGAGGGGGGTGCAGGGGGGGTTGCAGCCCGACCGACGCGCCCACACC
CCCTGCTCACCCCCCCACGCACACACCCCGCACGCAGCCTTTGTTCCCCTCGCAGCCCCCCCCGCACCGC
GGGGCACCGCCCCCGGCCGCGCTCCCCTCGCGCACACTGCGGAGCGCACAAAGCCCCGCGCCGCGCCCGC
AGCGCTCACAGCCGCCGGGCAGCGCGGAGCCGCACGCGGCGCTCCCCACGCACACACACACGCACGCACC
CCCCGAGCCGCTCCCCCCGCACAAAGGGCCCTCCCGGAGCCCCTCAAGGCTTTCACGCAGCCACAGAAAA
GAAACAAGCCGTCATTAAACCAAGCGCTAATTACAGCCCGGAGGAGAAGGGCCGTCCCGCCCGCTCACCT
GTGGGAGTAACGCGGTCAGTCAGAGCCGGGGCGGGCGGCGCGAGGCGGCGGCGGAGCGGGGCACGGGGCG
AAGGCAGCGCGCAGCGACTCCCGCCCGCCGCGCGCTTCGCTTTTTATAGGGCCGCCGCCGCCGCCGCCTC
GCCATAAAAGGAAACTTTCGGAGCGCGCCGCTCTGATTGGCTGCCGCCGCACCTCTCCGCCTCGCCCCGC
CCCGCCCCTCGCCCCGCCCCCGCCCCCCCCCCCCGCCCACGCGCCCCCGCCCCCCCGCCCCGCGCCGCCC
CCGCCAGGAGCGCCCCCCCCCCCCCCCCCGCCCCCATCGCTGCACAAAATAATTAAAAAATAAATAAATA
CAAAATTGGGGGTGGGGAGGGGGGGGAGATGGGGAGAGTGAAGCAGAACGTGGGGCTCACCTCGACCATG
GTAATAGCGATGACTAATACGTAGATGTACTGCCAAGTAGGAAAGTCCCATAAGGTCATGTACTGGGCAT
AATGCCAGGCGGGCCATTTACCGTCATTGACGTCAATAGGGGGCGTACTTGGCATATGATACACTTGATG
TACTGCCAAGTGGGCAGTTTACCGTAAATACTCCACCCATTGACGTCAATGGAAAGTCCCTATTGGCGTT
ACTATGGGAACATACGTCATTATTGACGTCAATGGGCGGGGGTCGTTGGGCGGTCAGCCAGGCGGGCCAT
TTACCGTAAGTTATGTAACGCGGAACTCCATATATGGGCTATGAACTAATGACCCCGTAATTGATTACTA
TTAATAACTAGTCAATAATCAATGTCGACAGCCTGCTTTTTTGTACAAACTTGATAACTTCGTATAGCAT
ACATTATACGAAGTTATGATATCATCGATGAATTCTACCGGGTAGGGGAGGCGCTTTTCCCAAGGCAGTC
TGGAGCATGCGCTTTAGCAGCCCCGCTGGGCACTTGGCGCTACACAAGTGGCCTCTGGCCTCGCACACAT
TCCACATCCACCGGTAGGCGCCAACCGGCTCCGTTCTTTGGTGGCCCCTTCGCGCCACCTTCTACTCCTC
CCCTAGTCAGGAAGTTCCCCCCCGCCCCGCAGCTCGCGTCGTGCAGGACGTGACAAATGGAAGTAGCACG
TCTCACTAGTCTCGTGCAGATGGACAGCACCGCTGAGCAATGGAAGCGGGTAGGCCTTTGGGGCAGCGGC
CAATAGCAGCTTTGCTCCTTCGCTTTCTGGGCTCAGAGGCTGGGAAGGGGTGGGTCCGGGGGCGGGCTCA
GGGGCGGGCTCAGGGGCGGGGCGGGCGCCCGAAGGTCCTCCGGAGGCCCGGCATTCTGCACGCTTCAAAA
GCGCACGTCTGCCGCGCTGTTCTCCTCTTCCTCATCTCCGGGCCTTTCGACCGATCCAGCCGCCACCATG
AAAAAGCCTGAACTCACCGCGACGTCTGTCGAGAAGTTTCTGATCGAAAAGTTCGACAGCGTCTCCGACC
TGATGCAGCTCTCGGAGGGCGAAGAATCTCGTGCTTTCAGCTTCGATGTAGGAGGGCGTGGATATGTCCT
GCGGGTAAATAGCTGCGCCGATGGTTTCTACAAAGATCGTTATGTTTATCGGCACTTTGCATCGGCCGCG
CTCCCGATTCCGGAAGTGCTTGACATTGGGGAATTCAGCGAGAGCCTGACCTATTGCATCTCCCGCCGTG
CACAGGGTGTCACGTTGCAAGACCTGCCTGAAACCGAACTGCCCGCTGTTCTGCAGCCGGTCGCGGAGGC
CATGGATGCGATCGCTGCGGCCGATCTTAGCCAGACGAGCGGGTTCGGCCCATTCGGACCGCAAGGAATC
GGTCAATACACTACATGGCGTGATTTCATATGCGCGATTGCTGATCCCCATGTGTATCACTGGCAAACTG
TGATGGACGACACCGTCAGTGCGTCCGTCGCGCAGGCTCTCGATGAGCTGATGCTTTGGGCCGAGGACTG
CCCCGAAGTCCGGCACCTCGTGCACGCGGATTTCGGCTCCAACAATGTCCTGACGGACAATGGCCGCATA
ACAGCGGTCATTGACTGGAGCGAGGCGATGTTCGGGGATTCCCAATACGAGGTCGCCAACATCTTCTTCT
GGAGGCCGTGGTTGGCTTGTATGGAGCAGCAGACGCGCTACTTCGAGCGGAGGCATCCGGAGCTTGCAGG
ATCGCCGCGGCTCCGGGCGTATATGCTCCGCATTGGTCTTGACCAACTCTATCAGAGCTTGGTTGACGGC
AATTTCGATGATGCAGCTTGGGCGCAGGGTCGATGCGACGCAATCGTCCGATCCGGAGCCGGGACTGTCG
GGCGTACACAAATCGCCCGCAGAAGCGCGGCCGTCTGGACCGATGGCTGTGTAGAAGTACTCGCCGATAG
TGGAAACCGACGCCCCAGCACTCGTCCGAGGGCAAAGGAATAGTCGAGAAATTGATGATCTATTAAACAA
TAAAGATGTCCACATGGAAGTTTTTTCCTGTCATACTTTGTTAAGAAGGGTGAGAACAGAGTACCTACAT
TTTGAATGGAAGGATTGGAGCTACGGGGGTGGGGGTGGGGTGGGATTAGATAAATGCCTGCTCTTTACTG
AAGGCTCTTTACTATTGCTTTATGATAATGTTTCATAGTTGCAACTTTTCTATACAAAGTTGATGATATC
TATAACAAGAAAATATATATATAATAAGTTATCACGTAAGTAGAACATGAAATAACAATATAATTATCGT
ATGAGTTAAATCTTAAAAGTCACGTAAAAGATAATCATGCGTCATTTTGACTCACGCGGTCGTTATAGTT
CAAAATCAGTGACACTTACCGCATTGACAAGCACGCCTCACGGGAGCTCCAAGCGGCGACTGAGATGTCC
TAAATGCACAGCGACGGATTCGCGCTATTTAGAAAGAGAGAGCAATATTTCAAGAATGCATGCGTCAATT
TTACGCAGACTATCTTTCTAGGGTTAAAAAAGATTTGCGCTTTACTCGACCTAAACTTTAAACACGTCAT
AGAATCTTCGTTTGACAAAAACCACATTGTGGCCAAGCTGTGTGACGCGACGCGCGCTAAAGAATGGCAA
ACCAAGTCGCGCGAGGTACCAGCTTTTGTTCCCTTTAGTGAGGGTTAATTTCGAGCTTGGCGTAATCATG
GTCATAGCTGTTTCCTGTGTGAAATTGTTATCCGCTCACAATTCCACACAACATACGAGCCGGAAGCATA
AAGTGTAAAGCCTGGGGTGCCTAATGAGTGAGCTAACTCACATTAATTGCGTTGCGCTCACTGCCCGCTT
TCCAGTCGGGAAACCTGTCGTGCCAGCTGCATTAATGAATCGGCCAACGCGCGGGGAGAGGCGGTTTGCG
TATTGGGCGCTCTTCCGCTTCCTCGCTCACTGACTCGCTGCGCTCGGTCGTTCGGCTGCGGCGAGCGGTA
TCAGCTCACTCAAAGGCGGTAATACGGTTATCCACAGAATCAGGGGATAACGCAGGAAAGAACATGTGAG
CAAAAGGCCAGCAAAAGGCCAGGAACCGTAAAAAGGCCGCGTTGCTGGCGTTTTTCCATAGGCTCCGCCC
CCCTGACGAGCATCACAAAAATCGACGCTCAAGTCAGAGGTGGCGAAACCCGACAGGACTATAAAGATAC
CAGGCGTTTCCCCCTGGAAGCTCCCTCGTGCGCTCTCCTGTTCCGACCCTGCCGCTTACCGGATACCTGT
CCGCCTTTCTCTCTTCGGGAAGCGTGGCGCTTTCTCATAGCTCACGCTGTAGGTATCTCAGTTCGGTGTA
GGTCGTTCGCTCCAAGCTGGGCTGTGTGCACGAACCCCCCGTTCAGCCCGACCGCTGCGCCTTATCCGGT
AACTATCGTCTTGAGTCCAACCCGGTAAGACACGACTTATCGCCACTGGCAGCAGCCACTGGTAACAGGA
TTAGCAGAGCGAGGTATGTAGGCGGTGCTACAGAGTTCTTGAAGTGGTGGCCTAACTACGGCTACACTAG
AAGAACAGTATTTGGTATCTGCGCTCTGCTGAAGCCAGTTACCTTCGGAAAAAGAGTTGGTAGCTCTTGA
TCCGGCAAACAAACCACCGCTGGTAGCGGTGGTTTTTTTGTTTGCAAGCAGCAGATTACGCGCAGAAAAA
AAGGATCTCAAGAAGATCCTTTGATCTTTTCTACGGGGTCTGACGCTCAGTGGAACGAAAACTCACGTTA
AGGGATTTTGGTCATGAGATTATCAAAAAGGATCTTCACCTAGATCCTTTTAAATTAAAAATGAAGTTTT
AAATCAATCTAAAGTATATATGAGTAAACTTGGTCTGACAGTTACCAATGCTTAATCAGTGAGGCACCTA
TCTCAGCGATCTGTCTATTTCGTTCATCCATAGTTGCCTGACTCCCCGTCGTGTAGATAACTACGATACG
GGAGGGCTTACCATCTGGCCCCAGTGCTGCAATGATACCGCGAGACCCACGCTCACCGGCTCCAGATTTA
TCAGCAATAAACCAGCCAGCCGGAAGGGCCGAGCGCAGAAGTGGTCCTGCAACTTTATCCGCCTCCATCC
AGTCTATTAATTGTTGCCGGGAAGCTAGAGTAAGTAGTTCGCCAGTTAATAGTTTGCGCAACGTTGTTGC
CATTGCTACAGGCATCGTGGTGTCACGCTCGTCGTTTGGTATGGCTTCATTCAGCTCCGGTTCCCAACGA
TCAAGGCGAGTTACATGATCCCCCATGTTGTGCAAAAAAGCGGTTAGCTCCTTCGGTCCTCCGATCGTTG
TCAGAAGTAAGTTGGCCGCAGTGTTATCACTCATGGTTATGGCAGCACTGCATAATTCTCTTACTGTCAT
GCCATCCGTAAGATGCTTTTCTGTGACTGGTGAGTACTCAACCAAGTCATTCTGAGAATAGTGTATGCGG
CGACCGAGTTGCTCTTGCCCGGCGTCAATACGGGATAATACCGCGCCACATAGCAGAACTTTAAAAGTGC
TCATCATTGGAAAACGTTCTTCGGGGCGAAAACTCTCAAGGATCTTACCGCTGTTGAGATCCAGTTCGAT
GTAACCCACTCGTGCACCCAACTGATCTTCAGCATCTTTTACTTTCACCAGCGTTTCTGGGTGAGCAAAA
ACAGGAAGGCAAAATGCCGCAAAAAAGGGAATAAGGGCGACACGGAAATGTTGAATACTCATACTCTTCC
TTTTTCAATATTATTGAAGCATTTATCAGGGTTATTGTCTCATGAGCGGATACATATTTGAATGTATTTA
GAAAAATAAACAAATAGGGGTTCCGCGCACATTTCCCCGAAAAGTGCCACCTAAATTGTAAGCGTTAATA
TTTTGTTAAAATTCGCGTTAAATTTTTGTTAAATCAGCTCATTTTTTAACCAATAGGCCGAAATCGGCAA
AATCCCT
Features (pLannotate 1.2.2; 35 found; start..end, strand, type, name):
    366..523     -  CDS            lacZα (fragment): LacZα fragment of β-galactosidase; lacZ fragment
    526..544     +  promoter       T7 promoter: promoter for bacteriophage T7 RNA polymerase
   1052..1072    +  protein_bind   attB3: mutant version of attB; core recombination site for the Gateway® BP reaction BP Clonase™
   1073..1106    +  protein_bind   loxP: Cre-mediated recombination occurs in the 8-bp core sequence (GCATACAT). Cre recombinase
   1107..1331    -  polyA_signal   bGH poly(A) signal: bovine growth hormone polyadenylation signal
   1365..1412    -  CDS            GFP11x7 (fragment): seven tandem copies of the 11th β-strand of superfolder GFP each GFP11 associates with GFP(1-10), consisting of the first 10 β-strands, to reconstitute fluorescent GFP (Kamiyama et al., 2016)
   1449..1512    -  CDS            GFP11x7 (fragment): seven tandem copies of the 11th β-strand of superfolder GFP each GFP11 associates with GFP(1-10), consisting of the first 10 β-strands, to reconstitute fluorescent GFP (Kamiyama et al., 2016)
   1549..1598    -  CDS            GFP11x7 (fragment): seven tandem copies of the 11th β-strand of superfolder GFP each GFP11 associates with GFP(1-10), consisting of the first 10 β-strands, to reconstitute fluorescent GFP (Kamiyama et al., 2016)
   1641..1691    -  CDS            GFP11x7 (fragment): seven tandem copies of the 11th β-strand of superfolder GFP each GFP11 associates with GFP(1-10), consisting of the first 10 β-strands, to reconstitute fluorescent GFP (Kamiyama et al., 2016)
   1734..1784    -  CDS            GFP11x7 (fragment): seven tandem copies of the 11th β-strand of superfolder GFP each GFP11 associates with GFP(1-10), consisting of the first 10 β-strands, to reconstitute fluorescent GFP (Kamiyama et al., 2016)
   1818..1877    -  CDS            GFP11x7 (fragment): seven tandem copies of the 11th β-strand of superfolder GFP each GFP11 associates with GFP(1-10), consisting of the first 10 β-strands, to reconstitute fluorescent GFP (Kamiyama et al., 2016)
   1923..1970    -  CDS            GFP11: 11th β-strand of superfolder GFP associates with GFP(1-10), consisting of the first 10 β-strands, to reconstitute fluorescent GFP (Cabantous et al., 2005; Kamiyama et al., 2016)
   2007..2081    -  CDS            COX8 presequence: mitochondrial presequence of human cytochrome c oxidase subunit VIII (Rizutto et al., 1989)
   2088..2108    +  protein_bind   attB2: mutant version of attB; core recombination site for the Gateway® BP reaction BP Clonase™
   2109..2168    -  CDS            HBB (fragment): HBB_LEPEU - Experimental evidence at protein level: Swiss-Prot protein existence level 1. Involved in oxygen transport from the lung to the various peripheral tissues. From Lepus europaeus (European hare).
   2166..3182    -  intron         chimeric intron: chimera between introns from chicken β-actin and rabbit β-globin
   3183..3333    -  promoter       chicken β-actin promoter (fragment): contains a 21-bp deletion relative to the standard chicken β-actin promoter
   3352..3506    -  promoter       chicken β-actin promoter (fragment): No description available
   3508..3887    -  enhancer       CMV enhancer: human cytomegalovirus immediate early enhancer
   3894..3914    -  protein_bind   attB1: mutant version of attB; core recombination site for the Gateway® BP reaction BP Clonase™
   3915..3948    +  protein_bind   loxP: Cre-mediated recombination occurs in the 8-bp core sequence (GCATACAT). Cre recombinase
   3971..4470    +  promoter       PGK promoter: mouse phosphoglycerate kinase 1 promoter
   4489..5514    +  CDS            HygR: aminoglycoside phosphotransferase from E. coli; aph(4)-Ia; confers resistance to hygromycin
   5518..5722    +  polyA_signal   PGK poly(A) signal (fragment): mouse phosphoglycerate kinase 1 polyadenylation signal
   5723..5743    -  protein_bind   attB4: mutant version of attB; core recombination site for the Gateway® BP reaction BP Clonase™
   6055..6186    +  CDS            FP (fragment): FP25_NPVAC - Experimental evidence at protein level: Swiss-Prot protein existence level 1. From Autographa californica nuclear polyhedrosis virus (AcMNPV).
   6203..6221    -  promoter       T3 promoter: promoter for bacteriophage T3 RNA polymerase
   6266..6282    -  protein_bind   lac operator: The lac repressor binds to the lac operator to inhibit transcription in E. coli. This inhibition can be relieved by adding lactose or isopropyl-β-D-thiogalactopyranoside (IPTG). lac repressor encoded by lacI
   6290..6320    -  promoter       lac promoter: promoter for the E. coli lac operon
   6335..6356    -  protein_bind   CAP binding site: CAP binding activates transcription in the presence of cAMP. E. coli catabolite activator protein
   6369..6461    -  CDS            lacI (fragment): lac repressor; lacI; The lac repressor binds to the lac operator to inhibit transcription in E. coli. This inhibition can be relieved by adding lactose or isopropyl-β-D-thiogalactopyranoside (IPTG).
   6644..7232    -  rep_origin     ori: high-copy-number ColE1/pMB1/pBR322/pUC origin of replication
   7403..8263    -  CDS            AmpR: β-lactamase; bla; confers resistance to ampicillin, carbenicillin, and related antibiotics
   8264..8368    -  promoter       AmpR promoter: bla
   8421..361     -  rep_origin     f1 ori (across the origin) (sequence partly withheld): f1 bacteriophage origin of replication; arrow indicates direction of (+) strand synthesis
