[The description below was written by a language model from this plasmid's Addgene catalogue record and pLannotate feature annotations shown in this document.]
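Description:
PB-GFP11x7-HygR is a PiggyBac transposon-based mammalian expression plasmid built for stable genomic integration of a mitochondrially targeted split-GFP component. It is propagated in E. coli through a high-copy ColE1/pUC-type origin with ampicillin resistance (AmpR). The backbone also carries an f1 origin and pBluescript-like remnants (lacZα fragment, lac promoter/operator, T7 and T3 promoters). The feature table does not annotate the PiggyBac terminal repeats explicitly, although a baculovirus FP25 fragment, which often accompanies PiggyBac arms, lies next to the cargo. The catalogue lists a size of 8,292 bp, whereas the sequenced record is 8,488 nt.

The payload encodes the COX8 mitochondrial presequence fused to seven tandem copies of GFP11, the eleventh β-strand of superfolder GFP, and ends in a bGH polyadenylation signal. The catalogue gives the promoter as CMV. The annotation instead shows a CAG-type arrangement: CMV enhancer, chicken β-actin promoter and a chimeric β-actin/β-globin intron. Gateway attB1–attB4 sites separate the modules, which suggests multisite Gateway assembly, and two loxP sites flank the promoter–GFP11x7 cassette, so Cre could in principle act on it. A separate, oppositely oriented cassette (mouse PGK promoter, HygR, PGK poly(A)) allows hygromycin selection of cells that have integrated the construct.

GFP11 is non-fluorescent alone and reconstitutes fluorescent GFP only when it meets GFP(1-10), and the seven repeats amplify the signal. The stated purpose is to check split-GFP signals in mitochondria, and the "(2)" implies it is one half of a pair, presumably used with a GFP(1-10) partner that this record does not describe. A transposase supplied in trans would normally be needed for integration.
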