Addgene plasmid #223676: PB-GFP11x7-HygR
Purpose: To check the split GFP signals in mitochondria (2)
Depositing lab: Juan Melero-Martin. Depositing organization: Boston Children's Hospital. Publication: Mitochondrial transfer mediates endothelial cell engraftment through mitophagy. Lin RZ, Im GB, Luo AC, Zhu Y, Hong X, Neumeyer J, Tang HW, Perrimon N, Melero-Martin JM. Nature. 2024 May;629(8012):660-668. doi: 10.1038/s41586-024-07340-0. Epub 2024 May 1. PubMed 38693258.
Backbone
  Vector backbone: PiggyBac
  Total vector size (bp): 8292
  Vector type: Mammalian Expression
  Selectable markers: Hygromycin
Growth in bacteria
  Bacterial resistance: Ampicillin, 100 μg/mL
  Growth temperature: 37°C
  Growth strain: NEB Stable
  Copy number: High Copy
Gene/Insert
  Gene/Insert name: GFP11x7 (alt name: GFP)
  Species: H. sapiens (human)
  Insert size (bp): 887
  Promoter: CMV
  Tag / fusion protein: GFP11 (C terminal on insert)
  Cloning method: Unknown
  Sequencing primers: 5′ gacattgattattgactagttattaatagtaatcaattacggggtcattagttcatagcccatatatggagttccgcgttacataacttacggtaaatggcccgcctg
Terms and licenses: Academic/Nonprofit Terms; Industry Terms: Not Available to Industry
How to cite: PB-GFP11x7-HygR was a gift from Juan Melero-Martin (Addgene plasmid # 223676 ; http://n2t.net/addgene:223676 ; RRID:Addgene_223676)
